Addgene plasmid #199246: SPDK3959
Purpose: Modified TRV RNA2 with PEBV promoter and AtIleu-tRNA vector with AtPDS3 target for editing Arabidopsis PDS3 gene
Depositing lab: Savithramma Dinesh-Kumar. Depositing organization: University of California, Davis. Publication: High-efficiency multiplex biallelic heritable editing in Arabidopsis using an RNA virus. Nagalakshmi U, Meier N, Liu JY, Voytas DF, Dinesh-Kumar SP. Plant Physiol. 2022 Jun 27;189(3):1241-1245. doi: 10.1093/plphys/kiac159. PubMed 35389493.
Backbone
  Vector backbone: pCAMBIS0390 T-DNA vector
  Backbone size w/o insert (bp): 6812
  Total vector size (bp): 11056
  Vector type: T-DNA vector
Growth in bacteria
  Bacterial resistance: Kanamycin, 50 μg/mL
  Growth temperature: 37°C
  Growth strain: DH5alpha
  Growth instructions: We prefer to grow in DH10B
  Copy number: High Copy
Gene/Insert
  Gene/Insert name: Modified TRV RNA2 with PEBV promoter, AtPDS3 target and AtIleu-tRNA mobile RNA sequence
  Insert size (bp): 2956
  Promoter: PEBV
  Cloning method: Restriction Enzyme; 5′ cloning site XbaI (unknown if destroyed); 3′ cloning site SacI (unknown if destroyed)
  Sequencing primers: 5′ CATAATTATACTGATTTGTCTCTCG; 3′ caaaagacttaccgatcaatcaag
Terms and licenses: Academic/Nonprofit Terms; Industry Terms: Not Available to Industry
How to cite: SPDK3959 was a gift from Savithramma Dinesh-Kumar (Addgene plasmid # 199246 ; http://n2t.net/addgene:199246 ; RRID:Addgene_199246)
