[The description below was written by a language model from this plasmid's Addgene catalogue record and pLannotate feature annotations shown in this document.]
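Description:
SPDK3959 is an 11,056 bp binary T-DNA vector built on a backbone recorded as "pCAMBIS0390" (presumably a pCAMBIA0390-type plasmid). It delivers an engineered tobacco rattle virus (TRV) RNA2 into plants by Agrobacterium-mediated transfer. The backbone carries a ColE1/pBR322-type origin with a bom site for high-copy propagation in E. coli. It also carries the pVS1 oriV with the RepA and StaA genes for replication and stable maintenance in Agrobacterium. Selection in bacteria is by kanamycin, through an aminoglycoside phosphotransferase gene located outside the T-DNA. No plant selectable marker is annotated between the left and right border repeats.

Within the T-DNA, an enhanced CaMV 35S promoter with a duplicated enhancer launches transcription of the modified TRV RNA2, which retains the viral capsid protein coding sequence. According to the catalogue entry, a pea early browning virus (PEBV) subgenomic promoter lies downstream of the coat protein. It is not annotated in the feature table. This promoter drives a guide RNA consisting of a spacer targeting Arabidopsis PDS3 fused to the Streptococcus pyogenes Cas9 gRNA scaffold, followed immediately by an Arabidopsis isoleucine tRNA. The tRNA serves as a mobile RNA signal, intended to promote movement of the guide transcript through the plant. The viral 3′ end, including a tRNA-like pseudoknot structure, is followed by a hammerhead ribozyme that trims the transcript to generate the viral terminus, and then by the NOS terminator.

The construct is intended for virus-delivered editing of the PDS3 gene in Arabidopsis, and the associated publication title describes heritable editing with an RNA virus. The plasmid encodes no Cas9 and no TRV RNA1, so the nuclease and the RNA1 component would need to come from other sources, which the record does not detail.
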