Features (pLannotate 1.2.2; 20 found; start..end, strand, type, name):
      1..21      -  misc_feature   MCS (fragment): pUC18/19 multiple cloning site
     96..770     +  promoter       CaMV 35S promoter (enhanced): cauliflower mosaic virus 35S promoter with a duplicated enhancer region
   1330..1941    +  CDS            CP: CAPSD_TRVPP - Experimental evidence at protein level: Swiss-Prot protein existence level 1. Capsid protein self-assembles to form rod-shaped virions about 22 nm in diameter with a central canal enclosing the viral genomic RNA. From Tobacco rattle virus (isolate PpK20) (TRV).
   2372..2447    +  misc_RNA       gRNA scaffold: guide RNA scaffold for the Streptococcus pyogenes CRISPR/Cas9 system
   2449..2522    +  ncRNA          tRNA: Accession: RF00005 - tRNA
   2885..2924    +  ncRNA          TLS-PK6: Accession: RF01101 - Pseudoknot of tRNA-like structure
   2920..2975    +  ncRNA          Hammerhead 3: Accession: RF00008 - Hammerhead ribozyme (type III)
   2985..3003    +  CDS            9xHis (fragment): 9xHis affinity tag
   3038..3290    +  terminator     NOS terminator: nopaline synthase terminator and poly(A) signal
   3312..3336    +  misc_feature   RB T-DNA repeat: right border repeat from nopaline C58 T-DNA
   3676..4077    +  CDS            Y4CG_SINFN (fragment): Protein inferred from homology: Swiss-Prot protein existence level 3. From Sinorhizobium fredii (strain NBRC 101917 / NGR234).
   4637..5266    +  CDS            pVS1 StaA: stability protein from the Pseudomonas plasmid pVS1 (Heeb et al., 2000)
   5695..6768    +  CDS            pVS1 RepA: replication protein from the Pseudomonas plasmid pVS1 (Heeb et al., 2000)
   6834..7028    +  rep_origin     pVS1 oriV: origin of replication for the Pseudomonas plasmid pVS1 (Heeb et al., 2000)
   7231..7270    +  CDS            rop (fragment): Rop protein, which maintains plasmids at low copy number; rop
   7372..7512    +  misc_feature   bom: basis of mobility region from pBR322
   7698..8286    -  rep_origin     ori: high-copy-number ColE1/pMB1/pBR322/pUC origin of replication
   8394..8463    -  ncRNA          RNA-OUT: Accession: RF00240 - RNA-OUT
   9711..10505   -  CDS            KanR: aminoglycoside phosphotransferase; aphA-3; confers resistance to kanamycin
  10930..10954   +  misc_feature   LB T-DNA repeat: left border repeat from nopaline C58 T-DNA
>Addgene plasmid #199246 | SPDK3959 | addgene full sequence | sequence record 396552 | Addgene NGS Result
AAGCTTGCATGCCTGCAGGTCAACATGGTGGAGCACGACACTCTCGTCTACTCCAAGAATATCAAAGATA
CAGTCTCAGAAGACCAGAGGGCTATTGAGACTTTTCAACAAAGGGTAATATCGGGAAACCTCCTCGGATT
CCATTGCCCAGCTATCTGTCACTTCATCGAAAGGACAGTAGAAAAGGAAGATGGCTTCTACAAATGCCAT
CATTGCGATAAAGGAAAGGCTATCGTTCAAGATGCCTCTACCGACAGTGGTCCCAAAGATGGACCCCCAC
CCACGAGGAACATCGTGGAAAAAGAAGACGTTCCAACCACGTCTTCAAAGCAAGTGGATTGATGTGATGG
TCAACATGGTGGAGCACGACACTCTCGTCTACTCCAAGAATATCAAAGATACAGTCTCAGAAGACCAGAG
GGCTATTGAGACTTTTCAACAAAGGGTAATATCGGGAAACCTCCTCGGATTCCATTGCCCAGCTATCTGT
CACTTCATCGAAAGGACAGTAGAAAAGGAAGATGGCTTCTACAAATGCCATCATTGCGATAAAGGAAAGG
CTATCGTTCAAGATGCCTCTACCGACAGTGGTCCCAAAGATGGACCCCCACCCACGAGGAACATCGTGGA
AAAAGAAGACGTTCCAACCACGTCTTCAAAGCAAGTGGATTGATGTGATATCTCCACTGACGTAAGGGAT
GACGCACAATCCCACTATCCTTCGCAAGACCCTTCCTCTATATAAGGAAGTTCATTTCATTTGGAGAGGA
TAAAACATTGCACCTATGGTGTTGCCCTGGCTGGGGTATGTCAGTGATCGCAGTAGAATGTACTAATTGA
CAAGTTGGAGAATACGGTAGAACGTCCTTATCCAACACAGCCTTTATCCCTCTCCCTGACGAGGTTTTTG
TCAGTGTAATATTTCTTTTTGAACTATCCAGCTTAGTACCGTACGGGAAAGTGACTGGTGTGCTTATCTT
TGAAATGTTACTTTGGGTTTCGGTTCTTTAGGTTAGTAAGAAAGCACTTGTCTTCTCATACAAAGGAAAA
CCTGAGACGTATCGCTTACGAAAGTAGCAATGAAAGAAAGGTGGTGGTTTTAATCGCTACCGCAAAAACG
ATGGGGTCGTTTTAATTAACTTCTCCTACGCAAGCGTCTAAACGGACGTTGGGGTTTTGCTAGTTTCTTT
AGAGAAAACTAGCTAAGTCTTTAATGTTATCATTAGAGATGGCATAAATATAATACTTGTGTCTGCTGAT
AAGATCATTTTAATTTGGACGATTAGACTTGTTGAACTACAGGTTACTGAATCACTTGCGCTAATCAACA
TGGGAGATATGTACGATGAATCATTTGACAAGTCGGGCGGTCCTGCTGACTTGATGGACGATTCTTGGGT
GGAATCAGTTTCGTGGAAAGATCTGTTGAAGAAGTTACACAGCATAAAATTTGCACTACAGTCTGGTAGA
GATGAGATCACTGGGTTACTAGCGGCACTGAATAGACAGTGTCCTTATTCACCATATGAGCAGTTTCCAG
ATAAGAAGGTGTATTTCCTTTTAGACTCACGGGCTAACAGTGCTCTTGGTGTGATTCAGAACGCTTCAGC
GTTCAAGAGACGAGCTGATGAGAAGAATGCAGTGGCGGGTGTTACAAATATTCCTGCGAATCCAAACACA
ACGGTTACGACGAACCAAGGGAGTACTACTACTACCAAGGCGAACACTGGCTCGACTTTGGAAGAAGACT
TGTACACTTATTACAAATTCGATGATGCCTCTACAGCTTTCCACAAATCTCTAACTTCGTTAGAGAACAT
GGAGTTGAAGAGTTATTACCGAAGGAACTTTGAGAAAGTATTCGGGATTAAGTTTGGTGGAGCAGCTGCT
AGTTCATCTGCACCGCCTCCAGCGAGTGGAGGTCCGATACGTCCTAATCCCTAGGGATTTAAGGACGTGA
ACTCTGTTGAGATCTCTGTGAAATTCAGAGGGTGGGTGATACCATATTCACTGATGCCATTAGCGACATC
TAAATAGGGCTAATTGTGACTAATTTGAGGGAATTTCCTTTACCATTGACGTCAGTGTCGTTGGTAGCAT
TTGAGTTTCGGCACACAAGGTTAAAAACGCTGTAGTAATACATGCGCAAGAACAGGCTGAGCATCTTGTT
CTGGGGTTTCACACTATCTTTAGAGAAAGTGTTAAGTTAATTAAGTTATCTTAATTAAGAGCATAATTAT
ACTGATTTGTCTCTCGTTGATAGAGTCTATCATTCTGTTATTAAAAATTTGACAACTCGGTTTGCTGACC
TACTGGTCACTGTATCACTTACCCGAGTTAACGAGTCTAGAGGACTTTTGCCAGCCATGGTGTTTTAGAG
CTAGAAATAGCAAGTTAAAATAAGGCTAGTCCGTTATCAACTTGAAAAAGTGGCACCGAGTCGGTGCGAG
CTCCCGTAGCTCAGTTGGTTAGAGCGTTGGTCTTATGAGCCGAAGGTCGCGGGTTCGAGCCCCGCCGGAA
GCACCCGGGCATGTCCCGAAGACATTAAACTACGGTTCTTTAAGTAGATCCGTGTCTGAAGTTTTAGGTT
CAATTTAAACCTACGAGATTGACATTCTCGACTGATCTTGATTGATCGGTAAGTCTTTTGTAATTTAATT
TTCTTTTTGATTTTATTTTAAATTGTTATCTGTTTCTGTGTATAGACTGTTTGAGATCGGCGTTTGGCCG
ACTCATTGTCTTACCATAGGGGAACGGACTTTGTTTGTGTTGTTATTTTATTTGTATTTTATTAAAATTC
TCAACGATCTGAAAAAGCCTCGCGGCTAAGAGATTGTTGGGGGGTGAGTAAGTACTTTTAAAGTGATGAT
GGTTACAAAGGCAAAAGGGGTAAAACCCCTCGCCTACGTAAGCGTTATTACGCCCGTCTGTACTTATATC
AGTACACTGACGAGTCCCTAAAGGACGAAACGGGAGAACGCTAGCCACCACCACCACCACCACGTGTGAA
TTACAGGTGACCAGCTCGAATTTCCCCGATCGTTCAAACATTTGGCAATAAAGTTTCTTAAGATTGAATC
CTGTTGCCGGTCTTGCGATGATTATCATATAATTTCTGTTGAATTACGTTAAGCATGTAATAATTAACAT
GTAATGCATGACGTTATTTATGAGATGGGTTTTTATGATTAGAGTCCCGCAATTATACATTTAATACGCG
ATAGAAAACAAAATATAGCGCGCAAACTAGGATAAATTATCGCGCGCGGTGTCATCTATGTTACTAGATC
GGGAATTAAACTATCAGTGTTTGACAGGATATATTGGCGGGTAAACCTAAGAGAAAAGAGCGTTTATTAG
AATAATCGGATATTTAAAAGGGCGTGAAAAGGTTTATCCGTTCGTCCATTTGTATGTGCATGCCAACCAC
AGGGTTCCCCTCGGGATCAAAGTACTTTGATCCAACCCCTCCGCTGCTATAGTGCAGTCGGCTTCTGACG
TTCAGTGCAGCCGTCTTCTGAAAACGACATGTCGCACAAGTCCTAAGTTACGCGACAGGCTGCCGCCCTG
CCCTTTTCCTGGCGTTTTCTTGTCGCGTGTTTTAGTCGCATAAAGTAGAATACTTGCGACTAGAACCGGA
GACATTACGCCATGAACAAGAGCGCCGCCGCTGGCCTGCTGGGCTATGCCCGCGTCAGCACCGACGACCA
GGACTTGACCAACCAACGGGCCGAACTGCACGCGGCCGGCTGCACCAAGCTGTTTTCCGAGAAGATCACC
GGCACCAGGCGCGACCGCCCGGAGCTGGCCAGGATGCTTGACCACCTACGCCCTGGCGACGTTGTGACAG
TGACCAGGCTAGACCGCCTGGCCCGCAGCACCCGCGACCTACTGGACATTGCCGAGCGCATCCAGGAGGC
CGGCGCGGGCCTGCGTAGCCTGGCAGAGCCGTGGGCCGACACCACCACGCCGGCCGGCCGCATGGTGTTG
ACCGTGTTCGCCGGCATTGCCGAGTTCGAGCGTTCCCTAATCATCGACCGCACCCGGAGCGGGCGCGAGG
CCGCCAAGGCCCGAGGCGTGAAGTTTGGCCCCCGCCCTACCCTCACCCCGGCACAGATCGCGCACGCCCG
CGAGCTGATCGACCAGGAAGGCCGCACCGTGAAAGAGGCGGCTGCACTGCTTGGCGTGCATCGCTCGACC
CTGTACCGCGCACTTGAGCGCAGCGAGGAAGTGACGCCCACCGAGGCCAGGCGGCGCGGTGCCTTCCGTG
AGGACGCATTGACCGAGGCCGACGCCCTGGCGGCCGCCGAGAATGAACGCCAAGAGGAACAAGCATGAAA
CCGCACCAGGACGGCCAGGACGAACCGTTTTTCATTACCGAAGAGATCGAGGCGGAGATGATCGCGGCCG
GGTACGTGTTCGAGCCGCCCGCGCACGTCTCAACCGTGCGGCTGCATGAAATCCTGGCCGGTTTGTCTGA
TGCCAAGCTGGCGGCCTGGCCGGCCAGCTTGGCCGCTGAAGAAACCGAGCGCCGCCGTCTAAAAAGGTGA
TGTGTATTTGAGTAAAACAGCTTGCGTCATGCGGTCGCTGCGTATATGATGCGATGAGTAAATAAACAAA
TACGCAAGGGGAACGCATGAAGGTTATCGCTGTACTTAACCAGAAAGGCGGGTCAGGCAAGACGACCATC
GCAACCCATCTAGCCCGCGCCCTGCAACTCGCCGGGGCCGATGTTCTGTTAGTCGATTCCGATCCCCAGG
GCAGTGCCCGCGATTGGGCGGCCGTGCGGGAAGATCAACCGCTAACCGTTGTCGGCATCGACCGCCCGAC
GATTGACCGCGACGTGAAGGCCATCGGCCGGCGCGACTTCGTAGTGATCGACGGAGCGCCCCAGGCGGCG
GACTTGGCTGTGTCCGCGATCAAGGCAGCCGACTTCGTGCTGATTCCGGTGCAGCCAAGCCCTTACGACA
TATGGGCCACCGCCGACCTGGTGGAGCTGGTTAAGCAGCGCATTGAGGTCACGGATGGAAGGCTACAAGC
GGCCTTTGTCGTGTCGCGGGCGATCAAAGGCACGCGCATCGGCGGTGAGGTTGCCGAGGCGCTGGCCGGG
TACGAGCTGCCCATTCTTGAGTCCCGTATCACGCAGCGCGTGAGCTACCCAGGCACTGCCGCCGCCGGCA
CAACCGTTCTTGAATCAGAACCCGAGGGCGACGCTGCCCGCGAGGTCCAGGCGCTGGCCGCTGAAATTAA
ATCAAAACTCATTTGAGTTAATGAGGTAAAGAGAAAATGAGCAAAAGCACAAACACGCTAAGTGCCGGCC
GTCCGAGCGCACGCAGCAGCAAGGCTGCAACGTTGGCCAGCCTGGCAGACACGCCAGCCATGAAGCGGGT
CAACTTTCAGTTGCCGGCGGAGGATCACACCAAGCTGAAGATGTACGCGGTACGCCAAGGCAAGACCATT
ACCGAGCTGCTATCTGAATACATCGCGCAGCTACCAGAGTAAATGAGCAAATGAATAAATGAGTAGATGA
ATTTTAGCGGCTAAAGGAGGCGGCATGGAAAATCAAGAACAACCAGGCACCGACGCCGTGGAATGCCCCA
TGTGTGGAGGAACGGGCGGTTGGCCAGGCGTAAGCGGCTGGGTTGCCTGCCGGCCCTGCAATGGCACTGG
AACCCCCAAGCCCGAGGAATCGGCGTGAGCGGTCGCAAACCATCCGGCCCGGTACAAATCGGCGCGGCGC
TGGGTGATGACCTGGTGGAGAAGTTGAAGGCCGCGCAGGCCGCCCAGCGGCAACGCATCGAGGCAGAAGC
ACGCCCCGGTGAATCGTGGCAAGCGGCCGCTGATCGAATCCGCAAAGAATCCCGGCAACCGCCGGCAGCC
GGTGCGCCGTCGATTAGGAAGCCGCCCAAGGGCGACGAGCAACCAGATTTTTTCGTTCCGATGCTCTATG
ACGTGGGCACCCGCGATAGTCGCAGCATCATGGACGTGGCCGTTTTCCGTCTGTCGAAGCGTGACCGACG
AGCTGGCGAGGTGATCCGCTACGAGCTTCCAGACGGGCACGTAGAGGTTTCCGCAGGGCCGGCCGGCATG
GCCAGTGTGTGGGATTACGACCTGGTACTGATGGCGGTTTCCCATCTAACCGAATCCATGAACCGATACC
GGGAAGGGAAGGGAGACAAGCCCGGCCGCGTGTTCCGTCCACACGTTGCGGACGTACTCAAGTTCTGCCG
GCGAGCCGATGGCGGAAAGCAGAAAGACGACCTGGTAGAAACCTGCATTCGGTTAAACACCACGCACGTT
GCCATGCAGCGTACGAAGAAGGCCAAGAACGGCCGCCTGGTGACGGTATCCGAGGGTGAAGCCTTGATTA
GCCGCTACAAGATCGTAAAGAGCGAAACCGGGCGGCCGGAGTACATCGAGATCGAGCTAGCTGATTGGAT
GTACCGCGAGATCACAGAAGGCAAGAACCCGGACGTGCTGACGGTTCACCCCGATTACTTTTTGATCGAT
CCCGGCATCGGCCGTTTTCTCTACCGCCTGGCACGCCGCGCCGCAGGCAAGGCAGAAGCCAGATGGTTGT
TCAAGACGATCTACGAACGCAGTGGCAGCGCCGGAGAGTTCAAGAAGTTCTGTTTCACCGTGCGCAAGCT
GATCGGGTCAAATGACCTGCCGGAGTACGATTTGAAGGAGGAGGCGGGGCAGGCTGGCCCGATCCTAGTC
ATGCGCTACCGCAACCTGATCGAGGGCGAAGCATCCGCCGGTTCCTAATGTACGGAGCAGATGCTAGGGC
AAATTGCCCTAGCAGGGGAAAAAGGTCGAAAAGGTCTCTTTCCTGTGGATAGCACGTACATTGGGAACCC
AAAGCCGTACATTGGGAACCGGAACCCGTACATTGGGAACCCAAAGCCGTACATTGGGAACCGGTCACAC
ATGTAAGTGACTGATATAAAAGAGAAAAAAGGCGATTTTTCCGCCTAAAACTCTTTAAAACTTATTAAAA
CTCTTAAAACCCGCCTGGCCTGTGCATAACTGTCTGGCCAGCGCACAGCCGAAGAGCTGCAAAAAGCGCC
TACCCTTCGGTCGCTGCGCTCCCTACGCCCCGCCGCTTCGCGTCGGCCTATCGCGGCCGCTGGCCGCTCA
AAAATGGCTGGCCTACGGCCAGGCAATCTACCAGGGCGCGGACAAGCCGCGCCGTCGCCACTCGACCGCC
GGCGCCCACATCAAGGCACCCTGCCTCGCGCGTTTCGGTGATGACGGTGAAAACCTCTGACACATGCAGC
TCCCGGAGACGGTCACAGCTTGTCTGTAAGCGGATGCCGGGAGCAGACAAGCCCGTCAGGGCGCGTCAGC
GGGTGTTGGCGGGTGTCGGGGCGCAGCCATGACCCAGTCACGTAGCGATAGCGGAGTGTATACTGGCTTA
ACTATGCGGCATCAGAGCAGATTGTACTGAGAGTGCACCATATGCGGTGTGAAATACCGCACAGATGCGT
AAGGAGAAAATACCGCATCAGGCGCTCTTCCGCTTCCTCGCTCACTGACTCGCTGCGCTCGGTCGTTCGG
CTGCGGCGAGCGGTATCAGCTCACTCAAAGGCGGTAATACGGTTATCCACAGAATCAGGGGATAACGCAG
GAAAGAACATGTGAGCAAAAGGCCAGCAAAAGGCCAGGAACCGTAAAAAGGCCGCGTTGCTGGCGTTTTT
CCATAGGCTCCGCCCCCCTGACGAGCATCACAAAAATCGACGCTCAAGTCAGAGGTGGCGAAACCCGACA
GGACTATAAAGATACCAGGCGTTTCCCCCTGGAAGCTCCCTCGTGCGCTCTCCTGTTCCGACCCTGCCGC
TTACCGGATACCTGTCCGCCTTTCTCCCTTCGGGAAGCGTGGCGCTTTCTCATAGCTCACGCTGTAGGTA
TCTCAGTTCGGTGTAGGTCGTTCGCTCCAAGCTGGGCTGTGTGCACGAACCCCCCGTTCAGCCCGACCGC
TGCGCCTTATCCGGTAACTATCGTCTTGAGTCCAACCCGGTAAGACACGACTTATCGCCACTGGCAGCAG
CCACTGGTAACAGGATTAGCAGAGCGAGGTATGTAGGCGGTGCTACAGAGTTCTTGAAGTGGTGGCCTAA
CTACGGCTACACTAGAAGGACAGTATTTGGTATCTGCGCTCTGCTGAAGCCAGTTACCTTCGGAAAAAGA
GTTGGTAGCTCTTGATCCGGCAAACAAACCACCGCTGGTAGCGGTGGTTTTTTTGTTTGCAAGCAGCAGA
TTACGCGCAGAAAAAAAGGATCTCAAGAAGATCCTTTGATCTTTTCTACGGGGTCTGACGCTCAGTGGAA
CGAAAACTCACGTTAAGGGCTGATGAATCCCCTAATGATTTTTATCAAAATCATTAAGTTAAGGTAGATA
CACATCTTGTCATATGATCAAATGGTTTCGCCAAAAATCAATAATCAGACAACAAAATGTGCGAACTCGA
TATTTTACACGACTCTCTTTACCAATTCTGCCCCGAATTACACTTAAAACGACTCAACAGCTTAACGTTG
GCTTGCCACGCCTTACTTGACTGTAAAACTCTCACTCTTACCGAACTTGGCCGTAACCTGCCAACCAAAG
CGAGAACAAAACATAACATCAAACGAATCGACCGATTGTTAGGTAATCGTCACCTCCACAAAGAGCGACT
CGCTGTATACCGTTGGCATGCTAGCTTTATCTGTTCGGGCAATACGATGCCCATTGTACTTGTTGACTGG
TCTGATATCCGTGAGCAAAAACGGCTTATGGTATTGCGAGCTTCAGTCGCACTACACGGTCGTTCTGTTA
CTCTTTATGAGAAAGCGTTCCCGCTTTCAGAGCAATGTTCAAAGAAAGCTCATGACCAATTTCTAGCCGA
CCTTGCGAGCATTCTACCGAGTAACACCACACCGCTCATTGTCAGTGATGCTGGCTTTAAAGTGCCATGG
TATAAATCCGTTGAGAAGCTGGGTTGGTACTGGTTAAGTCGAGTAAGAGGAAAAGTACAATATGCAGACC
TAGGAGCGGAAAACTGGAAACCTATCAGCAACTTACATGATATGTCATCTAGTCACTCAAAGACTTTAGG
CTATAAGAGGCTGACTAAAAGCAATCCAATCTCATGCCAAATTCTATTGTATAAATCTCGCTCTAAAGGC
CGAAAAAATCAGCGCTCGACACGGACTCATTGTCACCACCCGTCACCTAAAATCTACTCAGCGTCGGCAA
AGGAGCCATGGATTCTAGCAACTAACTTACCTGTTGAAATTCGAACACCCAAACAACTTGTTAATATCTA
TTCGAAGCGAATGCAGATTGAAGAAACCTTCCGAGACTTGAAAAGTCCTGCCTACGGACTAGGCCTACGC
CATAGCCGAACGAGCAGCTCAGAGCGTTTTGATATCATGCTGCTAATCGCCCTGATGCTTCAACTAACAT
GTTGGCTTGCGGGCGTTCATGCTCAGAAACAAGGTTGGGACAAGCACTTCCAGGCTAACACAGTCAGAAA
TCGAAACGTACTCTCAACAGTTCGCTTAGGCATGGAAGTTTTGCGGCATTCTGGCTACACAATAACAAGG
GAAGACTCACTCGTGGCTGCAACCCTGCTTACTCAAAATCTATTCACACATGGTTACGTTTTGGGGAAAT
TATGAGGGGATCTCTCAGCGTTAAGGGATTTTGGTCATGCATTCTAGGTACTAAAACAATTCATCCAGTA
AAATATAATATTTTATTTTCTCCCAATCAGGCTTGATCCCCAGTAAGTCAAAAAATAGCTCGACATACTG
TTCTTCCCCGATATCCTCCCTGATCGACCGGACGCAGAAGGCAATGTCATACCACTTGTCCGCCCTGCCG
CTTCTCCCAAGATCAATAAAGCCACTTACTTTGCCATCTTTCACAAAGATGTTGCTGTCTCCCAGGTCGC
CGTGGGAAAAGACAAGTTCCTCTTCGGGCTTTTCCGTCTTTAAAAAATCATACAGCTCGCGCGGATCTTT
AAATGGAGTGTCTTCTTCCCAGTTTTCGCAATCCACATCGGCCAGATCGTTATTCAGTAAGTAATCCAAT
TCGGCTAAGCGGCTGTCTAAGCTATTCGTATAGGGACAATCCGATATGTCGATGGAGTGAAAGAGCCTGA
TGCACTCCGCATACAGCTCGATAATCTTTTCAGGGCTTTGTTCATCTTCATACTCTTCCGAGCAAAGGAC
GCCATCGGCCTCACTCATGAGCAGATTGCTCCAGCCATCATGCCGTTCAAAGTGCAGGACCTTTGGAACA
GGCAGCTTTCCTTCCAGCCATAGCATCATGTCCTTTTCCCGTTCCACATCATAGGTGGTCCCTTTATACC
GGCTGTCCGTCATTTTTAAATATAGGTTTTCATTTTCTCCCACCAGCTTATATACCTTAGCAGGAGACAT
TCCTTCCGTATCTTTTACGCAGCGGTATTTTTCGATCAGTTTTTTCAATTCCGGTGATATTCTCATTTTA
GCCATTTATTATTTCCTTCCTCTTTTCTACAGTATTTAAAGATACCCCAAGAAGCTAATTATAACAAGAC
GAACTCCAATTCACTGTTCCTTGCATTCTAAAACCTTAAATACCAGAAAACAGCTTTTTCAAAGTTGTTT
TCAAAGTTGGCGTATAACATAGTATCGACGGAGCCGATTTTGAAACCGCGGTGATCACAGGCAGCAACGC
TCTGTCATCGTTACAATCAACATGCTACCCTCCGCGAGATCATCCGTGTTTCAAACCCGGCAGCTTAGTT
GCCGTTCTTCCGAATAGCATCGGTAACATGAGCAAAGTCTGCCGCCTTACAACGGCTCTCCCGCTGACGC
CGTCCCGGACTGATGGGCTGCCTGTATCGAGTGGTGATTTTGTGCCGAGCTGCCGGTCGGGGAGCTGTTG
GCTGGCTGGTGGCAGGATATATTGTGGTGTAAACAAATTGACGCTTAGACAACTTAATAACACATTGCGG
ACGTTTTTAATGTACTGAATTAACGCCGAATTAATTCCTAGGCCACCATGTTGGGCCCGGCGCGCC
